>Addgene plasmid #173585 | Lenti-sgCic#1/Cre | addgene full sequence | sequence record 363647 | Addgene NGS Result
CGAAAAGTGCCACCTGACGTCGACGGATCGGGAGATCTCCCGATCCCCTATGGTGCACTCTCAGTACAAT
CTGCTCTGATGCCGCATAGTTAAGCCAGTATCTGCTCCCTGCTTGTGTGTTGGAGGTCGCTGAGTAGTGC
GCGAGCAAAATTTAAGCTACAACAAGGCAAGGCTTGACCGACAATTGCATGAAGAATCTGCTTAGGGTTA
GGCGTTTTGCGCTGCTTCGCGATGTACGGGCCAGATATACGCGTTGACATTGATTATTGACTAGTTATTA
ATAGTAATCAATTACGGGGTCATTAGTTCATAGCCCATATATGGAGTTCCGCGTTACATAACTTACGGTA
AATGGCCCGCCTGGCTGACCGCCCAACGACCCCCGCCCATTGACGTCAATAATGACGTATGTTCCCATAG
TAACGCCAATAGGGACTTTCCATTGACGTCAATGGGTGGAGTATTTACGGTAAACTGCCCACTTGGCAGT
ACATCAAGTGTATCATATGCCAAGTACGCCCCCTATTGACGTCAATGACGGTAAATGGCCCGCCTGGCAT
TATGCCCAGTACATGACCTTATGGGACTTTCCTACTTGGCAGTACATCTACGTATTAGTCATCGCTATTA
CCATGGTGATGCGGTTTTGGCAGTACATCAATGGGCGTGGATAGCGGTTTGACTCACGGGGATTTCCAAG
TCTCCACCCCATTGACGTCAATGGGAGTTTGTTTTGGCACCAAAATCAACGGGACTTTCCAAAATGTCGT
AACAACTCCGCCCCATTGACGCAAATGGGCGGTAGGCGTGTACGGTGGGAGGTCTATATAAGCAGCGCGT
TTTGCCTGTACTGGGTCTCTCTGGTTAGACCAGATCTGAGCCTGGGAGCTCTCTGGCTAACTAGGGAACC
CACTGCTTAAGCCTCAATAAAGCTTGCCTTGAGTGCTTCAAGTAGTGTGTGCCCGTCTGTTGTGTGACTC
TGGTAACTAGAGATCCCTCAGACCCTTTTAGTCAGTGTGGAAAATCTCTAGCAGTGGCGCCCGAACAGGG
ACTTGAAAGCGAAAGGGAAACCAGAGGAGCTCTCTCGACGCAGGACTCGGCTTGCTGAAGCGCGCACGGC
AAGAGGCGAGGGGCGGCGACTGGTGAGTACGCCAAAAATTTTGACTAGCGGAGGCTAGAAGGAGAGAGAT
GGGTGCGAGAGCGTCAGTATTAAGCGGGGGAGAATTAGATCGCGATGGGAAAAAATTCGGTTAAGGCCAG
GGGGAAAGAAAAAATATAAATTAAAACATATAGTATGGGCAAGCAGGGAGCTAGAACGATTCGCAGTTAA
TCCTGGCCTGTTAGAAACATCAGAAGGCTGTAGACAAATACTGGGACAGCTACAACCATCCCTTCAGACA
GGATCAGAAGAACTTAGATCATTATATAATACAGTAGCAACCCTCTATTGTGTGCATCAAAGGATAGAGA
TAAAAGACACCAAGGAAGCTTTAGACAAGATAGAGGAAGAGCAAAACAAAAGTAAGACCACCGCACAGCA
AGCGGCCGGCCGCTGATCTTCAGACCTGGAGGAGGAGATATGAGGGACAATTGGAGAAGTGAATTATATA
AATATAAAGTAGTAAAAATTGAACCATTAGGAGTAGCACCCACCAAGGCAAAGAGAAGAGTGGTGCAGAG
AGAAAAAAGAGCAGTGGGAATAGGAGCTTTGTTCCTTGGGTTCTTGGGAGCAGCAGGAAGCACTATGGGC
GCAGCGTCAATGACGCTGACGGTACAGGCCAGACAATTATTGTCTGGTATAGTGCAGCAGCAGAACAATT
TGCTGAGGGCTATTGAGGCGCAACAGCATCTGTTGCAACTCACAGTCTGGGGCATCAAGCAGCTCCAGGC
AAGAATCCTGGCTGTGGAAAGATACCTAAAGGATCAACAGCTCCTGGGGATTTGGGGTTGCTCTGGAAAA
CTCATTTGCACCACTGCTGTGCCTTGGAATGCTAGTTGGAGTAATAAATCTCTGGAACAGATTTGGAATC
ACACGACCTGGATGGAGTGGGACAGAGAAATTAACAATTACACAAGCTTAATACACTCCTTAATTGAAGA
ATCGCAAAACCAGCAAGAAAAGAATGAACAAGAATTATTGGAATTAGATAAATGGGCAAGTTTGTGGAAT
TGGTTTAACATAACAAATTGGCTGTGGTATATAAAATTATTCATAATGATAGTAGGAGGCTTGGTAGGTT
TAAGAATAGTTTTTGCTGTACTTTCTATAGTGAATAGAGTTAGGCAGGGATATTCACCATTATCGTTTCA
GACCCACCTCCCAACCCCGAGGGGACCCGACAGGCCCGAAGGAATAGAAGAAGAAGGTGGAGAGAGAGAC
AGAGACAGATCCATTCGATTAGTGAACGGATCGGCACTGCGTGCGCCAATTCTGCAGACAAATGGCAGTA
TTCATCCACAATTTTAAAAGAAAAGGGGGGATTGGGGGGTACAGTGCAGGGGAAAGAATAGTAGACATAA
TAGCAACAGACATACAAACTAAAGAATTACAAAAACAAATTACAAAAATTCAAAATTTTCGGGTTTATTA
CAGGGACAGCAGAGATCCAGTTTGGTTAGTACCGGGCCCGCTCTAGCCCTGCAGGAACTGTTTAAACTGT
GAGGGCCTATTTCCCATGATTCCTTCATATTTGCATATACGATACAAGGCTGTTAGAGAGATAATTGGAA
TTAATTTGACTGTAAACACAAAGATATTAGTACAAAATACGTGACGTAGAAAGTAATAATTTCTTGGGTA
GTTTGCAGTTTTAAAATTATGTTTTAAAATGGACTATCATATGCTTACCGTAACTTGAAAGTATTTCGAT
TTCTTGGCTTTATATATCTTGTGGAAAGGACCAAACACCGAACATGCCGAGGCCACGAGGTTTTAGAGCT
AGAAATAGCAAGTTAAAATAAGGCTAGTCCGTTATCAACTTGAAAAAGTGGCACCGAGTCGGTGCTTTTT
TGTTTGGCGCGCCTATGGCTTAATTAACATGGCGGCCGCATTCTACCGGGTAGGGGAGGCGCTTTTCCCA
AGGCAGTCTGGAGCATGCGCTTTAGCAGCCCCGCTGGGCACTTGGCGCTACACAAGTGGCCTCTGGCCTC
GCACACATTCCACATCCACCGGTAGGCGCCAACCGGCTCCGTTCTTTGGTGGCCCCTTCGCGCCACCTTC
TACTCCTCCCCTAGTCAGGAAGTTCCCCCCCGCCCCGCAGCTCGCGTCGTGCAGGACGTGACAAATGGAA
GTAGCACGTCTCACTAGTCTCGTGCAGATGGACAGCACCGCTGAGCAATGGAAGCGGGTAGGCCTTTGGG
GCAGCGGCCAATAGCAGCTTTGCTCCTTCGCTTTCTGGGCTCAGAGGCTGGGAAGGGGTGGGTCCGGGGG
CGGGCTCAGGGGCGGGCTCAGGGGCGGGGCGGGCGCCCGAAGGTCCTCCGGAGGCCCGGCATTCTGCACG
CTTCAAAAGCGCACGTCTGCCGCGCTGTTCTCCTCTTCCTCATCTCCGGGACCCGGGATGCCCAAGAAGA
AGAGGAAGGTGTCCAATTTACTGACCGTACACCAAAATTTGCCTGCATTACCGGTCGATGCAACGAGTGA
TGAGGTTCGCAAGAACCTGATGGACATGTTCAGGGATCGCCAGGCGTTTTCTGAGCATACCTGGAAAATG
CTTCTGTCCGTTTGCCGGTCGTGGGCGGCATGGTGCAAGTTGAATAACCGGAAATGGTTTCCCGCAGAAC
CTGAAGATGTTCGCGATTATCTTCTATATCTTCAGGCGCGCGGTCTGGCAGTAAAAACTATCCAGCAACA
TTTGGGCCAGCTAAACATGCTTCATCGTCGGTCCGGGCTGCCACGACCAAGTGACAGCAATGCTGTTTCA
CTGGTTATGCGGCGGATCCGAAAAGAAAACGTTGATGCCGGTGAACGTGCAAAACAGGCTCTAGCGTTCG
AACGCACTGATTTCGACCAGGTTCGTTCACTCATGGAAAATAGCGATCGCTGCCAGGATATACGTAATCT
GGCATTTCTGGGGATTGCTTATAACACCCTGTTACGTATAGCCGAAATTGCCAGGATCAGGGTTAAAGAT
ATCTCACGTACTGACGGTGGGAGAATGTTAATCCATATTGGCAGAACGAAAACGCTGGTTAGCACCGCAG
GTGTAGAGAAGGCACTTAGCCTGGGGGTAACTAAACTGGTCGAGCGATGGATTTCCGTCTCTGGTGTAGC
TGATGATCCGAATAACTACCTGTTTTGCCGGGTCAGAAAAAATGGTGTTGCCGCGCCATCTGCCACCAGC
CAGCTATCAACTCGCGCCCTGGAAGGGATTTTTGAAGCAACTCATCGATTGATTTACGGCGCTAAGGATG
ACTCTGGTCAGAGATACCTGGCCTGGTCTGGACACAGTGCCCGTGTCGGAGCCGCGCGAGATATGGCCCG
CGCTGGAGTTTCAATACCGGAGATCATGCAAGCTGGTGGCTGGACCAATGTAAATATTGTCATGAACTAT
ATCCGTAACCTGGATAGTGAAACAGGGGCAATGGTGCGCCTGCTGGAAGATGGCGATTAGCCATGTTTAA
GGGTTCCGGTTCCACTAGGTACAATTCGATATCAAGCTTATCGATAATCAACCTCTGGATTACAAAATTT
GTGAAAGATTGACTGGTATTCTTAACTATGTTGCTCCTTTTACGCTATGTGGATACGCTGCTTTAATGCC
TTTGTATCATGCTATTGCTTCCCGTATGGCTTTCATTTTCTCCTCCTTGTATAAATCCTGGTTGCTGTCT
CTTTATGAGGAGTTGTGGCCCGTTGTCAGGCAACGTGGCGTGGTGTGCACTGTGTTTGCTGACGCAACCC
CCACTGGTTGGGGCATTGCCACCACCTGTCAGCTCCTTTCCGGGACTTTCGCTTTCCCCCTCCCTATTGC
CACGGCGGAACTCATCGCCGCCTGCCTTGCCCGCTGCTGGACAGGGGCTCGGCTGTTGGGCACTGACAAT
TCCGTGGTGTTGTCGGGGAAATCATCGTCCTTTCCTTGGCTGCTCGCCTGTGTTGCCACCTGGATTCTGC
GCGGGACGTCCTTCTGCTACGTCCCTTCGGCCCTCAATCCAGCGGACCTTCCTTCCCGCGGCCTGCTGCC
GGCTCTGCGGCCTCTTCCGCGTCTTCGCCTTCGCCCTCAGACGAGTCGGATCTCCCTTTGGGCCGCCTCC
CCGCATCGATACCGTCGACCTCGATCGAGACCTAGAAAAACATGGAGCAATCACAAGTAGCAATACAGCA
GCTACCAATGCTGATTGTGCCTGGCTAGAAGCACAAGAGGAGGAGGAGGTGGGTTTTCCAGTCACACCTC
AGGTACCTTTAAGACCAATGACTTACAAGGCAGCTGTAGATCTTAGCCACTTTTTAAAAGAAAAGGGGGG
ACTGGAAGGGCTAATTCACTCCCAACGAAGACAAGATATCCTTGATCTGTGGATCTACCACACACAAGGC
TACTTCCCTGATTGGCAGAACTACACACCAGGGCCAGGGATCAGATATCCACTGACCTTTGGATGGTGCT
ACAAGCTAGTACCAGTTGAGCAAGAGAAGGTAGAAGAAGCCAATGAAGGAGAGAACACCCGCTTGTTACA
CCCTGTGAGCCTGCATGGGATGGATGACCCGGAGAGAGAAGTATTAGAGTGGAGGTTTGACAGCCGCCTA
GCATTTCATCACATGGCCCGAGAGCTGCATCCGGACTGTACTGGGTCTCTCTGGTTAGACCAGATCTGAG
CCTGGGAGCTCTCTGGCTAACTAGGGAACCCACTGCTTAAGCCTCAATAAAGCTTGCCTTGAGTGCTTCA
AGTAGTGTGTGCCCGTCTGTTGTGTGACTCTGGTAACTAGAGATCCCTCAGACCCTTTTAGTCAGTGTGG
AAAATCTCTAGCAGCATGTGAGCAAAAGGCCAGCAAAAGGCCAGGAACCGTAAAAAGGCCGCGTTGCTGG
CGTTTTTCCATAGGCTCCGCCCCCCTGACGAGCATCACAAAAATCGACGCTCAAGTCAGAGGTGGCGAAA
CCCGACAGGACTATAAAGATACCAGGCGTTTCCCCCTGGAAGCTCCCTCGTGCGCTCTCCTGTTCCGACC
CTGCCGCTTACCGGATACCTGTCCGCCTTTCTCCCTTCGGGAAGCGTGGCGCTTTCTCATAGCTCACGCT
GTAGGTATCTCAGTTCGGTGTAGGTCGTTCGCTCCAAGCTGGGCTGTGTGCACGAACCCCCCGTTCAGCC
CGACCGCTGCGCCTTATCCGGTAACTATCGTCTTGAGTCCAACCCGGTAAGACACGACTTATCGCCACTG
GCAGCAGCCACTGGTAACAGGATTAGCAGAGCGAGGTATGTAGGCGGTGCTACAGAGTTCTTGAAGTGGT
GGCCTAACTACGGCTACACTAGAAGAACAGTATTTGGTATCTGCGCTCTGCTGAAGCCAGTTACCTTCGG
AAAAAGAGTTGGTAGCTCTTGATCCGGCAAACAAACCACCGCTGGTAGCGGTGGTTTTTTTGTTTGCAAG
CAGCAGATTACGCGCAGAAAAAAAGGATCTCAAGAAGATCCTTTGATCTTTTCTACGGGGTCTGACGCTC
AGTGGAACGAAAACTCACGTTAAGGGATTTTGGTCATGAGATTATCAAAAAGGATCTTCACCTAGATCCT
TTTAAATTAAAAATGAAGTTTTAAATCAATCTAAAGTATATATGAGTAAACTTGGTCTGACAGTTACCAA
TGCTTAATCAGTGAGGCACCTATCTCAGCGATCTGTCTATTTCGTTCATCCATAGTTGCCTGACTCCCCG
TCGTGTAGATAACTACGATACGGGAGGGCTTACCATCTGGCCCCAGTGCTGCAATGATACCGCGAGACCC
ACGCTCACCGGCTCCAGATTTATCAGCAATAAACCAGCCAGCCGGAAGGGCCGAGCGCAGAAGTGGTCCT
GCAACTTTATCCGCCTCCATCCAGTCTATTAATTGTTGCCGGGAAGCTAGAGTAAGTAGTTCGCCAGTTA
ATAGTTTGCGCAACGTTGTTGCCATTGCTACAGGCATCGTGGTGTCACGCTCGTCGTTTGGTATGGCTTC
ATTCAGCTCCGGTTCCCAACGATCAAGGCGAGTTACATGATCCCCCATGTTGTGCAAAAAAGCGGTTAGC
TCCTTCGGTCCTCCGATCGTTGTCAGAAGTAAGTTGGCCGCAGTGTTATCACTCATGGTTATGGCAGCAC
TGCATAATTCTCTTACTGTCATGCCATCCGTAAGATGCTTTTCTGTGACTGGTGAGTACTCAACCAAGTC
ATTCTGAGAATAGTGTATGCGGCGACCGAGTTGCTCTTGCCCGGCGTCAATACGGGATAATACCGCGCCA
CATAGCAGAACTTTAAAAGTGCTCATCATTGGAAAACGTTCTTCGGGGCGAAAACTCTCAAGGATCTTAC
CGCTGTTGAGATCCAGTTCGATGTAACCCACTCGTGCACCCAACTGATCTTCAGCATCTTTTACTTTCAC
CAGCGTTTCTGGGTGAGCAAAAACAGGAAGGCAAAATGCCGCAAAAAAGGGAATAAGGGCGACACGGAAA
TGTTGAATACTCATACTCTTCCTTTTTCAATATTATTGAAGCATTTATCAGGGTTATTGTCTCATGAGCG
GATACATATTTGAATGTATTTAGAAAAATAAACAAATAGGGGTTCCGCGCACATTTCCC
Features (pLannotate 1.2.2; 21 found; start..end, strand, type, name):
     49..101     -  misc_feature   bom (fragment): basis of mobility region from pBR322
    256..635     +  enhancer       CMV enhancer: human cytomegalovirus immediate early enhancer
    636..835     +  promoter       CMV promoter: human cytomegalovirus (CMV) immediate early promoter
    853..1033    +  LTR            5' LTR (truncated): truncated 5' long terminal repeat (LTR) from HIV-1
   1080..1205    +  misc_feature   HIV-1 Ψ: packaging signal of human immunodeficiency virus type 1
   1189..1527    +  CDS            HIV-1 gag (fragment): gag protein from human immunodeficiency virus 1; gag
   1702..1935    +  misc_feature   RRE: The Rev response element (RRE) of HIV-1 allows for Rev-dependent mRNA export from the nucleus to the cytoplasm.
   2312..2412    +  CDS            Rev (fragment): human immunodeficiency virus 1 (HIV-1) Rev protein; rev; enhances nuclear export of unspliced and incompletely spliced viral mRNAs
   2462..2579    +  misc_feature   cPPT/CTS: central polypurine tract and central termination sequence of HIV-1
   2661..2901    +  promoter       U6 promoter: RNA polymerase III promoter for human U6 snRNA
   2930..3005    +  misc_RNA       gRNA scaffold: guide RNA scaffold for the Streptococcus pyogenes CRISPR/Cas9 system
   3058..3550    +  promoter       PGK promoter: mouse phosphoglycerate kinase 1 promoter
   3580..4610    +  CDS            Cre (fragment): site-specific recombinase Cre is a site-specific recombinase from bacteriophage P1. Recombination occurs at loxP sequences.
   4643..4666    +  misc_feature   MCS (fragment): pBluescript multiple cloning site
   4666..5254    +  misc_feature   WPRE: woodchuck hepatitis virus posttranscriptional regulatory element
   5255..5274    +  misc_feature   MCS (fragment): pBluescript multiple cloning site
   5276..5776    +  CDS            nef (fragment): NEF_HV1LA - Experimental evidence at protein level: Swiss-Prot protein existence level 1. Extracellular Nef protein targets CD4(+) T-lymphocytes for apoptosis by interacting with CXCR4 surface receptors. From Human immunodeficiency virus type 1 group M subtype B (isolate Lai) (HIV-1).
   5783..5963    +  LTR            5' LTR (truncated): truncated 5' long terminal repeat (LTR) from HIV-1
   6025..6613    -  rep_origin     ori: high-copy-number ColE1/pMB1/pBR322/pUC origin of replication
   6784..7644    -  CDS            AmpR: β-lactamase; bla; confers resistance to ampicillin, carbenicillin, and related antibiotics
   7645..7749    -  promoter       AmpR promoter: bla
