[The description below was written by a language model from this plasmid's Addgene catalogue record and pLannotate feature annotations shown in this document.]
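Description:
Lenti-sgCic#1/Cre is a lentiviral transfer plasmid built on the pLL3.3 backbone that delivers two functions from one provirus: a CRISPR guide RNA against mouse Cic and Cre recombinase. It is propagated in E. coli through a high-copy ColE1/pUC-type origin and selected with ampicillin via the β-lactamase gene and its native promoter. The sequenced record is 7,759 nt.

The viral portion begins with a CMV enhancer/promoter placed upstream of a truncated HIV-1 5' LTR, an arrangement that drives genomic RNA transcription in packaging cells without Tat. This is followed by the Ψ packaging signal with a gag fragment, the Rev response element for nuclear export of the unspliced genome, and the cPPT/CTS element that aids nuclear import in transduced cells. Between these and the 3' LTR region (annotated as a nef fragment plus a truncated LTR) sit two expression units. A human U6 RNA polymerase III promoter drives the Cic-targeting spacer fused to the Streptococcus pyogenes Cas9 guide scaffold, and a mouse PGK promoter drives Cre, with a WPRE downstream to enhance transcript stability and expression.

No Cas9 coding sequence and no mammalian selection marker or fluorescent reporter are annotated, so Cas9 has to be supplied by the recipient cells or animal. Cre would act on loxP-flanked alleles in the host while the guide directs Cas9 to disrupt Cic. The associated publication concerns tumour suppressor function in oncogenic KRAS-driven lung cancer, consistent with use for Cre-initiated tumour models with simultaneous Cic inactivation, although the record itself does not detail the host genotype. The "#1" in the name suggests it is one of several Cic guides.
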