Addgene plasmid #173585: Lenti-sgCic#1/Cre
Purpose: Expresses a Cic-targeting gRNA and Cre-recombinase
Depositing lab: Charles Swanton. Depositing organization: University College London. Publication: A functional taxonomy of tumor suppression in oncogenic KRAS-driven lung cancer. Cai H, Chew SK, Li C, Tsai MK, Andrejka L, Murray CW, Hughes NW, Shuldiner EG, Ashkin EL, Tang R, Hung KL, Chen LC, Lee SYC, Yousefi M, Lin WY, Kunder CA, Cong L, McFarland CD, Petrov DA, Swanton C, Winslow MM. Cancer Discov. 2021 Feb 19. pii: 2159-8290.CD-20-1325. doi: 10.1158/2159-8290.CD-20-1325. PubMed 33608386.
Backbone
  Vector backbone: pLL3.3
  Vector type: Lentiviral, Cre/Lox, CRISPR
Growth in bacteria
  Bacterial resistance: Ampicillin, 100 μg/mL
  Growth temperature: 37°C
  Growth strain: NEB Stable
  Copy number: High Copy
Gene/Insert
  Gene/Insert name: gRNA targeting Cic
  gRNA/shRNA sequence: GAACATGCCGAGGCCACGAG
  Species: M. musculus (mouse)
  Entrez Gene: Cic (a.k.a. 1200010B10Rik, mKIAA0306)
  Cloning method: Restriction Enzyme; 5′ cloning site unknown (unknown if destroyed); 3′ cloning site unknown (unknown if destroyed)
Terms and licenses: Academic/Nonprofit Terms; Industry Terms: Not Available to Industry
How to cite: Lenti-sgCic#1/Cre was a gift from Charles Swanton (Addgene plasmid # 173585 ; http://n2t.net/addgene:173585 ; RRID:Addgene_173585)
